Addgene plasmid #101867: pKAM-E-Flag-BFP
Purpose: Lentiviral Evi-1-Flag with dual BFP and puro markers
Depositing lab: Archibald Perkins. Depositing organization: University of Rochester Medical Center.
Backbone
  Vector backbone: pLV-EF1a-PGK-BFPT2aPuro
  Total vector size (bp): 11850
  Vector type: Mammalian Expression, Lentiviral
  Selectable markers: Puromycin
Growth in bacteria
  Bacterial resistance: Ampicillin, 100 μg/mL
  Growth temperature: 37°C
  Growth strain: NEB Stable
  Copy number: Unknown
Gene/Insert
  Gene/Insert name: Evi-1 (alt name: Mecom)
  Species: M. musculus (mouse)
  Insert size (bp): 3165
  Entrez Gene: Mecom (a.k.a. D630039M04Rik, Evi-1, Evi1, Jbo, Mds, Mds1, Mds1-Evi1, Prdm3, Znfpr1b1)
  Tag / fusion protein: Flag (C terminal on insert)
Terms and licenses: Academic/Nonprofit Terms; Industry Terms: Not Available to Industry
How to cite: pKAM-E-Flag-BFP was a gift from Archibald Perkins (Addgene plasmid # 101867 ; http://n2t.net/addgene:101867 ; RRID:Addgene_101867)
