[The description below was written by a language model from this plasmid's Addgene catalogue record and pLannotate feature annotations shown in this document.]
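Description:
pKAM-E-Flag-BFP is an HIV-1-based lentiviral transfer plasmid for mammalian expression, built on the pLV-EF1a-PGK-BFPT2aPuro backbone and carrying mouse Evi-1 (Mecom) with a C-terminal Flag tag. It is propagated in E. coli through a high-copy ColE1/pUC-type origin and an ampicillin resistance gene. The recombination-reduced growth strain listed in the record is a common choice for LTR-containing plasmids. The viral portion is flanked by two HIV-1 LTRs, both annotated as truncated and each preceded by a nef-derived fragment. It contains the Ψ packaging signal with an adjoining gag fragment, the Rev response element for Rev-dependent nuclear export of the genomic RNA, and the cPPT/CTS element that aids nuclear import in transduced cells. No WPRE is annotated, and an SV40 poly(A) signal lies in the plasmid backbone outside the LTR-flanked region.

Two expression units sit in tandem inside the provirus. The human EF-1α core promoter with its intron A drives the roughly 3.1 kb Evi-1 coding sequence, followed by a short Flag epitope that the annotation software matched as a fragment of 3xFLAG. Downstream, a mouse PGK promoter drives the marker cassette. The backbone name indicates BFP-T2A-Puro, but both feature tables place the puromycin N-acetyltransferase gene ahead of TagBFP. The gap between the two is not annotated, and it presumably holds the 2A peptide named in the backbone. Transduced cells can therefore be selected with puromycin or sorted by blue fluorescence while constitutively expressing tagged Evi-1. The depositor sequence (11,850 bp) and the repository's sequencing result (11,775 nt) show the same architecture. The shorter record splits the PGK promoter into two fragments, suggesting a small difference there.
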