Features (pLannotate 1.2.2; 24 found; start..end, strand, type, name):
    377..634     +  LTR            5' LTR (truncated): truncated 5' long terminal repeat (LTR) from HIV-1
    681..806     +  misc_feature   HIV-1 Ψ: packaging signal of human immunodeficiency virus type 1
    790..1128    +  CDS            HIV-1 gag (fragment): gag protein from human immunodeficiency virus 1; gag
   1303..1536    +  misc_feature   RRE: The Rev response element (RRE) of HIV-1 allows for Rev-dependent mRNA export from the nucleus to the cytoplasm.
   1913..2013    +  CDS            Rev (fragment): human immunodeficiency virus 1 (HIV-1) Rev protein; rev; enhances nuclear export of unspliced and incompletely spliced viral mRNAs
   2028..2144    +  misc_feature   cPPT/CTS: central polypurine tract and central termination sequence of HIV-1
   2221..2432    +  promoter       EF-1α core promoter: core promoter for human elongation factor EF-1α
   2433..3371    +  intron         EF-1α intron A: intron upstream of the start codon of human EF-1α
   3403..6525    +  CDS            Mecom (fragment): MECOM_MOUSE - Also known as Evi1, Mds1, Prdm3 From Mus musculus (Mouse).
   6537..6561    +  CDS            3xFLAG (fragment): three tandem FLAG® epitope tags
   6577..7076    +  promoter       PGK promoter: mouse phosphoglycerate kinase 1 promoter
   7116..7712    +  CDS            PuroR (fragment): puromycin N-acetyltransferase; pac from Streptomyces; confers resistance to puromycin
   7785..8483    +  CDS            TagBFP: TagBFP is a basic (constitutively fluorescent) blue fluorescent protein published in 2008, derived from Entacmaea quadricolor. It is reported to be a very rapidly-maturing monomer with very low acid sensitivity.
   8498..8896    +  CDS            nef (fragment): NEF_HV1BR - Experimental evidence at protein level: Swiss-Prot protein existence level 1. Extracellular Nef protein targets CD4(+) T-lymphocytes for apoptosis by interacting with CXCR4 surface receptors (PubMed:14990729). From Human immunodeficiency virus type 1 group M subtype B (isolate BRU/LAI) (HIV-1).
   8944..9201    +  LTR            5' LTR (truncated): truncated 5' long terminal repeat (LTR) from HIV-1
   9352..9374    -  protein_bind   lac operator (fragment): The lac repressor binds to the lac operator to inhibit transcription in E. coli. This inhibition can be relieved by adding lactose or isopropyl-β-D-thiogalactopyranoside (IPTG). lac repressor encoded by lacI
   9378..9408    -  promoter       lac promoter: promoter for the E. coli lac operon
   9423..9444    -  protein_bind   CAP binding site: CAP binding activates transcription in the presence of cAMP. E. coli catabolite activator protein
   9457..9549    -  CDS            lacI (fragment): lac repressor; lacI; The lac repressor binds to the lac operator to inhibit transcription in E. coli. This inhibition can be relieved by adding lactose or isopropyl-β-D-thiogalactopyranoside (IPTG).
   9732..10317   -  rep_origin     ori: high-copy-number ColE1/pMB1/pBR322/pUC origin of replication
  10488..11348   -  CDS            AmpR: β-lactamase; bla; confers resistance to ampicillin, carbenicillin, and related antibiotics
  11349..11453   -  promoter       AmpR promoter: bla
  11501..11635   +  polyA_signal   SV40 poly(A) signal: SV40 polyadenylation signal
  11850..329     +  CDS            nef (fragment) (across the origin): NEF_HV1BR - Experimental evidence at protein level: Swiss-Prot protein existence level 1. Extracellular Nef protein targets CD4(+) T-lymphocytes for apoptosis by interacting with CXCR4 surface receptors (PubMed:14990729). From Human immunodeficiency virus type 1 group M subtype B (isolate BRU/LAI) (HIV-1).
>Addgene plasmid #101867 | pKAM-E-Flag-BFP | depositor full sequence | sequence record 192975 | pKAM-E-Flag-BFP sequence 11850 bps
TGGAAGGGCTAATTCACTCCCAAAGAAGACAAGATATCCTTGATCTGTGGATCTACCACACACAAGGCTA
CTTCCCTGATTAGCAGAACTACACACCAGGGCCAGGGGTCAGATATCCACTGACCTTTGGATGGTGCTAC
AAGCTAGTACCAGTTGAGCCAGATAAGGTAGAAGAGGCCAATAAAGGAGAGAACACCAGCTTGTTACACC
CTGTGAGCCTGCATGGGATGGATGACCCGGAGAGAGAAGTGTTAGAGTGGAGGTTTGACAGCCGCCTAGC
ATTTCATCACGTGGCCCGAGAGCTGCATCCGGAGTACTTCAAGAACTGCTGATATCGAGCTTGCTACAAG
GGACTTTCCGCTGGGGACTTTCCAGGGAGGCGTGGCCTGGGCGGGACTGGGGAGTGGCGAGCCCTCAGAT
CCTGCATATAAGCAGCTGCTTTTTGCCTGTACTGGGTCTCTCTGGTTAGACCAGATCTGAGCCTGGGAGC
TCTCTGGCTAACTAGGGAACCCACTGCTTAAGCCTCAATAAAGCTTGCCTTGAGTGCTTCAAGTAGTGTG
TGCCCGTCTGTTGTGTGACTCTGGTAACTAGAGATCCCTCAGACCCTTTTAGTCAGTGTGGAAAATCTCT
AGCAGTGGCGCCCGAACAGGGACTTGAAAGCGAAAGGGAAACCAGAGGAGCTCTCTCGACGCAGGACTCG
GCTTGCTGAAGCGCGCACGGCAAGAGGCGAGGGGCGGCGACTGGTGAGTACGCCAAAAATTTTGACTAGC
GGAGGCTAGAAGGAGAGAGATGGGTGCGAGAGCGTCAGTATTAAGCGGGGGAGAATTAGATCGCGATGGG
AAAAAATTCGGTTAAGGCCAGGGGGAAAGAAAAAATATAAATTAAAACATATAGTATGGGCAAGCAGGGA
GCTAGAACGATTCGCAGTTAATCCTGGCCTGTTAGAAACATCAGAAGGCTGTAGACAAATACTGGGACAG
CTACAACCATCCCTTCAGACAGGATCAGAAGAACTTAGATCATTATATAATACAGTAGCAACCCTCTATT
GTGTGCATCAAAGGATAGAGATAAAAGACACCAAGGAAGCTTTAGACAAGATAGAGGAAGAGCAAAACAA
AAGTAAGACCACCGCACAGCAAGCGGCCGGCCGCTGATCTTCAGACCTGGAGGAGGAGATATGAGGGACA
ATTGGAGAAGTGAATTATATAAATATAAAGTAGTAAAAATTGAACCATTAGGAGTAGCACCCACCAAGGC
AAAGAGAAGAGTGGTGCAGAGAGAAAAAAGAGCAGTGGGAATAGGAGCTTTGTTCCTTGGGTTCTTGGGA
GCAGCAGGAAGCACTATGGGCGCAGCGTCAATGACGCTGACGGTACAGGCCAGACAATTATTGTCTGGTA
TAGTGCAGCAGCAGAACAATTTGCTGAGGGCTATTGAGGCGCAACAGCATCTGTTGCAACTCACAGTCTG
GGGCATCAAGCAGCTCCAGGCAAGAATCCTGGCTGTGGAAAGATACCTAAAGGATCAACAGCTCCTGGGG
ATTTGGGGTTGCTCTGGAAAACTCATTTGCACCACTGCTGTGCCTTGGAATGCTAGTTGGAGTAATAAAT
CTCTGGAACAGATTTGGAATCACACGACCTGGATGGAGTGGGACAGAGAAATTAACAATTACACAAGCTT
AATACACTCCTTAATTGAAGAATCGCAAAACCAGCAAGAAAAGAATGAACAAGAATTATTGGAATTAGAT
AAATGGGCAAGTTTGTGGAATTGGTTTAACATAACAAATTGGCTGTGGTATATAAAATTATTCATAATGA
TAGTAGGAGGCTTGGTAGGTTTAAGAATAGTTTTTGCTGTACTTTCTATAGTGAATAGAGTTAGGCAGGG
ATATTCACCATTATCGTTTCAGACCCACCTCCCAACCCCGAGGGGACCCGACAGGCCCGAAGGAATAGAA
GAAGAAGGTGGAGAGAGAGACAGAGACAGATCCATTCGATTAGTGAACGGATCTCGACGGTATCGCCTTT
AAAAGAAAAGGGGGGATTGGGGGGTACAGTGCAGGGGAAAGAATAGTAGACATAATAGCAACAGACATAC
AAACTAAAGAACTACAAAAACAAATTACAAAAATTCAAAATTTTCGGGTTTATTACAGGGACAGCAGAGA
TCCAGTTTATCGATGAGGCCCTTTCGTCTTCACTCGAGGTGCCCGTCAGTGGGCAGAGCGCACATCGCCC
ACAGTCCCCGAGAAGTTGGGGGGAGGGGTCGGCAATTGAACCGGTGCCTAGAGAAGGTGGCGCGGGGTAA
ACTGGGAAAGTGATGTCGTGTACTGGCTCCGCCTTTTTCCCGAGGGTGGGGGAGAACCGTATATAAGTGC
AGTAGTCGCCGTGAACGTTCTTTTTCGCAACGGGTTTGCCGCCAGAACACAGGTAAGTGCCGTGTGTGGT
TCCCGCGGGCCTGGCCTCTTTACGGGTTATGGCCCTTGCGTGCCTTGAATTACTTCCACCTGGCTGCAGT
ACGTGATTCTTGATCCCGAGCTTCGGGTTGGAAGTGGGTGGGAGAGTTCGAGGCCTTGCGCTTAAGGAGC
CCCTTCGCCTCGTGCTTGAGTTGAGGCCTGGCCTGGGCGCTGGGGCCGCCGCGTGCGAATCTGGTGGCAC
CTTCGCGCCTGTCTCGCTGCTTTCGATAAGTCTCTAGCCATTTAAAATTTTTGATGACCTGCTGCGACGC
TTTTTTTCTGGCAAGATAGTCTTGTAAATGCGGGCCAAGATCTGCACACTGGTATTTCGGTTTTTGGGGC
CGCGGGCGGCGACGGGGCCCGTGCGTCCCAGCGCACATGTTCGGCGAGGCGGGGCCTGCGAGCGCGGCCA
CCGAGAATCGGACGGGGGTAGTCTCAAGCTGGCCGGCCTGCTCTGGTGCCTGGCCTCGCGCCGCCGTGTA
TCGCCCCGCCCTGGGCGGCAAGGCTGGCCCGGTCGGCACCAGTTGCGTGAGCGGAAAGATGGCCGCTTCC
CGGCCCTGCTGCAGGGAGCTCAAAATGGAGGACGCGGCGCTCGGGAGAGCGGGCGGGTGAGTCACCCACA
CAAAGGAAAAGGGCCTTTCCGTCCTCAGCCGTCGCTTCATGTGACTCCACGGAGTACCGGGCGCCGTCCA
GGCACCTCGATTAGTTCTCGAGCTTTTGGAGTACGTCGTCTTTAGGTTGGGGGGAGGGGTTTTATGCGAT
GGAGTTTCCCCACACTGAGTGGGTGGAGACTGAAGTTAGGCCAGCTTGGCACTTGATGTAATTCTCCTTG
GAATTTGCCCTTTTTGAGTTTGGATCTTGGTTCATTCTCAAGCCTCAGACAGTGGTTCAAAGTTTTTTTC
TTCCATTTCAGGTGTCGTGAGGATCCCAGCATGAGATCCAAAAAGAGTGAAGAGGACCCGCACGAACCCA
TGGCGCCTGACATCCACGAAGAACGGCAGCACCGCTGTGAGGACTGTGACCAGCTCTTTGAATCCAAGGC
AGAGCTAGCCGATCACCAGAAGTTCCCATGCAGCACACCTCACTCGGCCTTCTCCATGGTGGAGGAGGAC
TTGCAACAAAACCTGGAGAGTGAGAGCGATCTCCGAGAGATCCATGGCAACCAGGACTGTAAGGAATGTG
ACCGAGTTTTCCCCGATCTGCAAAGCTTGGAGAAGCACATGCTGTCACATACTGAGGAGAGGGAATACAA
GTGTGATCAGTGTCCCAAGGCATTTAACTGGAAGTCCAATTTAATTCGCCACCAGATGTCACATGACAGT
GGAAAGCACTATGAGTGTGAAAACTGTGCCAAGGTTTTCACGGACCCTAGCAACCTTCAGCGACACATTC
GATCTCAGCATGTTGGTGCCCGGGCTCATGCTTGCCCCGAGTGTGGTAAAACATTTGCCACTTCGTCAGG
CCTCAAACAGCACAAGCACATCCACAGCAGTGTGAAGCCCTTTATCTGTGAGGTCTGCCATAAATCCTAT
ACTCAGTTTTCAAACCTTTGTCGTCATAAGCGCATGCATGCTGATTGCAGAACCCAAATCAAGTGCAAAG
ACTGTGGACAAATGTTCAGCACTACGTCTTCCTTAAATAAACACAGGAGGTTTTGTGAGGGCAAGAACCA
TTTTGCGGCAGGTGGATTTTTTGGCCAAGGCATTTCACTTCCTGGAACCCCAGCTATGGATAAAACGTCC
ATGGTTAATATGAGTCATGCCAACCCGGGCCTGGCTGACTATTTTGGCACCAATAGGCATCCTGCTGGTC
TTACCTTTCCAACAGCTCCTGGATTTTCCTTTAGCTTTCCTGGTCTGTTTCCTTCGGGCTTATACCACAG
GCCTCCTTTGATACCCGCTAGTCCTCCTGTTAAAGGATTATCAAGTACCGAACAGTCAAACAAATGTCAA
AGTCCCCTCTTGACACATCCTCAGATACTGCCAGCTACACAGGATATTTTGAAGGCACTATCTAAACACC
CACCTGTAGGGGACAATAAGCCAGTGGAACTGCTGCCCGAGAGGTCCTCTGAAGAGAGGCCCCTTGAGAA
AATCAGTGACCAGTCAGAGAGTAGTGACCTTGATGATGTCAGTACACCAAGTGGCAGTGACCTGGAAACA
ACCTCGGGCTCTGATCTGGAAAGTGACCTTGAAAGTGATAAAGAGAAATGTAAAGAAAATGGTAAAATGT
TCAAAGACAAAGTAAGCCCTCTGCAGAATCTGGCTTCGATAACTAATAAGAAAGAACACAACAATCATTC
CGTTTTCTCAGCATCTGTAGAGGAGCAAAGTGCCGTGTCAGGAGCTGTGAATGATTCTATAAAGGCTATT
GCGTCTATTGCTGAAAAATACTTTGGTTCTACAGGACTGGTGGGGCTGCAAGACAAAAAAGTTGGAGCGT
TACCTTACCCTTCCATGTTTCCCCTCCCGTTTTTTCCAGCATTCTCTCAATCAATGTACCCATTTCCTGA
TAGAGACTTGAGGTCGTTACCTTTGAAAATGGAGCCCCAATCACCAAGTGAAGTTAAGAAACTGCAGAAG
GGAAGCTCTGAGTCCCCTTTTGACCTCACCACTAAGAGAAAGGATGAGAAGCCCTTGACTTCAGGCCCCT
CGAAGCCTTCAGGAACACCAGCCACAAGCCAAGACCAGCCCCTGGATCTAAGTATGGGCAGTAGGGGTAG
AGCCAGTGGGACAAAGTTGACTGAGCCTCGAAAAAACCATGTGTTTGGGGAAAAGAAAGGAAGCAACATG
GATACTAGGCCATCTTCAGATGGCTCCTTGCAGCATGCCAGACCCACTCCCTTCTTCATGGACCCCATTT
ATAGAGTAGAGAAAAGAAAGTTAACTGACCCGCTTGAAGCTTTGAAAGAAAAATACTTGAGACCTTCTCC
AGGATTCTTGTTTCACCCGCAAATGTCAGCAATTGAGAACATGGCAGAAAAGCTGGAAAGCTTCAGCGCC
CTCAAACCTGAGGCCAGCGAGCTCCTGCAGTCCGTGCCCTCCATGTTCAGCTTCCGAGCTCCTCCCAACA
CCCTGCCAGAGAACCTGCTGCGGAAGGGGAAAGAGCGCTACACCTGCAGGTACTGTGGCAAGATATTTCC
AAGGTCTGCGAACCTAACACGGCACTTGAGAACCCACACAGGAGAGCAACCTTACAGATGCAAATACTGT
GATAGATCATTCAGCATTTCTTCCAACCTGCAGCGACATGTGCGCAACATCCACAACAAGGAGAAGCCAT
TTAAGTGTCATTTATGTGACAGATGTTTTGGTCAACAAACCAATCTTGACAGACACCTGAAGAAACATGA
GAACGGCAACATGTCTGGGACGGCAACGTCCTCGCCTCACTCAGAGCTAGAAAGCGCAGGCGCAATCCTG
GATGACAAAGAAGATGCGTACTTTACAGAGATCCGCAATTTCATCGGGAACAGCAACCATGGTAGCCAGT
CTCCTCGGAACATGGAAGAGAGGATGAATGGCAGTCACTTCAAGGATAAAAAGGCTTTGGCAACCAGCCA
AAATTCAGATTTATTGGATGATGAAGAAGTAGAAGATGAGGTGTTGTTGGATGAGGAGGATGAAGACAAT
GATATTCCTGGAAAGCCCAGAAAGGAGCTAGGGGTGACTCGTTTAGACGAGGAGATCCCGGAGGATGACT
ACGAAGAAGCTGGTGCCCTGGAGATGAGCTGTAAGGCGTCCCCGGTGAGGTATAAAGAGGAAGACTATAA
ATCTGGCCTTTCTGCTCTAGATCACATAAGGCACTTCACAGATAGCCTCAAAATGAGGGAAATGGAAGAG
AATCAATACACTGACGCTGAGCTGTCCTCCATTAGTTCTTCTCATGTGCCAGAGGAGCTTAAACAGACGT
TACACAGAAAGTCCAAATCACAGGCATATGCTATGATGTTGTCACTGTCTGACAAGGATTCCCTCCATCC
CACCTCCCACAGTTCCTCCAACGTGTGGCACAGCATGGCAAGGGCTGCAGCAGAATCCAGTGCCATCCAG
TCCATAAGCCATGTAGGCAGCGGCGTAGATTACAAGGATGACGACGATAAGTAGGCGAATTCTACCGGGT
AGGGGAGGCGCTTTTCCCAAGGCAGTCTGGAGCATGCGCTTTAGCAGCCCCGCTGGGCACTTGGCGCTAC
ACAAGTGGCCTCTGGCCTCGCACACATTCCACATCCACCGGTAGGCGCCAACCGGCTCCGTTCTTTGGTG
GCCCCTTCGCGCCACCTTCTACTCCTCCCCTAGTCAGGAAGTTCCCCCCCGCCCCGCAGCTCGCGTCGTG
CAGGACGTGACAAATGGAAGTAGCACGTCTCACTAGTCTCGTGCAGATGGACAGCACCGCTGAGCAATGG
AAGCGGGTAGGCCTTTGGGGCAGCGGCCAATAGCAGCTTTGCTCCTTCGCTTTCTGGGCTCAGAGGCTGG
GAAGGGGTGGGTCCGGGGGCGGGCTCAGGGGCGGGCTCAGGGGCGGGGCGGGCGCCCGAAGGTCCTCCGG
AGGCCCGGCATTCTGCACGCTTCAAAAGCGCACGTCTGCCGCGCTGTTCTCCTCTTCCTCATCTCCGGGC
CTTTCGACCTGCATCCATCTAGATCTCGAGCAGCTGAAGCTTACCATGACCGAGTACAAGCCCACGGTGC
GCCTCGCCACCCGCGACGACGTCCCCAGGGCCGTACGCACCCTCGCCGCCGCGTTCGCCGACTACCCCGC
CACGCGCCACACCGTCGATCCGGACCGCCACATCGAGCGGGTCACCGAGCTGCAAGAACTCTTCCTCACG
CGCGTCGGGCTCGACATCGGCAAGGTGTGGGTCGCGGACGACGGCGCCGCGGTGGCGGTCTGGACCACGC
CGGAGAGCGTCGAAGCGGGGGCGGTGTTCGCCGAGATCGGCCCGCGCATGGCCGAGTTGAGCGGTTCCCG
GCTGGCCGCGCAGCAACAGATGGAAGGCCTCCTGGCGCCGCACCGGCCCAAGGAGCCCGCGTGGTTCCTG
GCCACCGTCGGCGTCTCGCCCGACCACCAGGGCAAGGGTCTGGGCAGCGCCGTCGTGCTCCCCGGAGTGG
AGGCGGCCGAGCGCGCCGGGGTGCCCGCCTTCCTGGAGACCTCCGCGCCCCGCAACCTCCCCTTCTACGA
GCGGCTCGGCTTCACCGTCACCGCCGACGTCGAGGTGCCCGAAGGACCGCGCACCTGGTGCATGACCCGC
AAGCCCGGTGCCGGCGGCGGGTCCGGAGGAGAGGGCAGAGGAAGTCTCCTAACATGCGGTGACGTGGAGG
AGAATCCTGGCCCAATGAGCGAGCTGATTAAGGAGAACATGCACATGAAGCTGTACATGGAGGGCACCGT
GGACAACCATCACTTCAAGTGCACATCCGAGGGCGAAGGCAAGCCCTACGAGGGCACCCAGACCATGAGA
ATCAAGGTGGTCGAGGGCGGCCCTCTCCCCTTCGCCTTCGACATCCTGGCTACTAGCTTCCTCTACGGCA
GCAAGACCTTCATCAACCACACCCAGGGCATCCCCGACTTCTTCAAGCAGTCCTTCCCTGAGGGCTTCAC
ATGGGAGAGAGTCACCACATACGAGGACGGGGGCGTGCTGACCGCTACCCAGGACACCAGCCTCCAGGAC
GGCTGCCTCATCTACAACGTCAAGATCAGAGGGGTGAACTTCACATCCAACGGCCCTGTGATGCAGAAGA
AAACACTCGGCTGGGAGGCCTTCACCGAGACGCTGTACCCCGCTGACGGCGGCCTGGAAGGCAGAAACGA
CATGGCCCTGAAGCTCGTGGGCGGGAGCCATCTGATCGCAAACATCAAGACCACATATAGATCCAAGAAA
CCCGCTAAGAACCTCAAGATGCCTGGCGTCTACTATGTGGACTACAGACTGGAAAGAATCAAGGAGGCCA
ACAACGAGACCTACGTCGAGCAGCACGAGGTGGCAGTGGCCAGATACTGCGACCTCCCTAGCAAACTGGG
GCACAAGCTTAATTGAGCGGCCGCTAGGTACCTTTAAGACCAATGACTTACAAGGCAGCTGTAGATCTTA
GCCACTTTTTAAAAGAAAAGAGGGGACTGGAAGGGCTAATTCACTCCCAACGAAGACAAGATATCCTTGA
TCTGTGGATCTACCACACACAAGGCTACTTCCCTGATTAGCAGAACTACACACCAGGGCCAGGGGTCAGA
TATCCACTGACCTTTGGATGGTGCTACAAGCTAGTACCAGTTGAGCCAGATAAGGTAGAAGAGGCCAATA
AAGGAGAGAACACCAGCTTGTTACACCCTGTGAGCCTGCATGGGATGGATGACCCGGAGAGAGAAGTGTT
AGAGTGGAGGTTTGACAGCCGCCTAGCATTTCATCACGTGGCCCGAGAGCTGCATCCGGAGTACTTCAAG
AACTGCTGATATCGAGCTTGCTACAAGGGACTTTCCGCTGGGGACTTTCCAGGGAGGCGTGGCCTGGGCG
GGACTGGGGAGTGGCGAGCCCTCAGATCCTGCATATAAGCAGCTGCTTTTTGCCTGTACTGGGTCTCTCT
GGTTAGACCAGATCTGAGCCTGGGAGCTCTCTGGCTAACTAGGGAACCCACTGCTTAAGCCTCAATAAAG
CTTGCCTTGAGTGCTTCAAGTAGTGTGTGCCCGTCTGTTGTGTGACTCTGGTAACTAGAGATCCCTCAGA
CCCTTTTAGTCAGTGTGGAAAATCTCTAGCAGTAGTAGTTCATGTCATCTTATTATTCAGTATTTATAAC
TTGCAAAGAAATGAATATCAGAGAGTGAGAGGCCTTGACATTGCTAGCGTTTTACCGTCGACCTCTAGCT
AGAGCTTGGCGTAATCATGGTCATAGCTGTTTCCTGTGTGAAATTGTTATCCGCTCACAATTCCACACAA
CATACGAGCCGGAAGCATAAAGTGTAAAGCCTGGGGTGCCTAATGAGTGAGCTAACTCACATTAATTGCG
TTGCGCTCACTGCCCGCTTTCCAGTCGGGAAACCTGTCGTGCCAGCTGCATTAATGAATCGGCCAACGCG
CGGGGAGAGGCGGTTTGCGTATTGGGCGCTCTTCCGCTTCCTCGCTCACTGACTCGCTGCGCTCGGTCGT
TCGGCTGCGGCGAGCGGTATCAGCTCACTCAAAGGCGGTAATACGGTTATCCACAGAATCAGGGGATAAC
GCAGGAAAGAACATGTGAGCAAAAGGCCAGCAAAAGGCCAGGAACCGTAAAAAGGCCGCGTTGCTGGCGT
TTTTCCATAGGCTCCGCCCCCCTGACGAGCATCACAAAAATCGACGCTCAAGTCAGAGGTGGCGAAACCC
GACAGGACTATAAAGATACCAGGCGTTTCCCCCTGGAAGCTCCCTCGTGCGCTCTCCTGTTCCGACCCTG
CCGCTTACCGGATACCTGTCCGCCTTTCTCCCTTCGGGAAGCGTGGCGCTTTCTCATAGCTCACGCTGTA
GGTATCTCAGTTCGGTGTAGGTCGTTCGCTCCAAGCTGGGCTGTGTGCACGAACCCCCCGTTCAGCCCGA
CCGCTGCGCCTTATCCGGTAACTATCGTCTTGAGTCCAACCCGGTAAGACACGACTTATCGCCACTGGCA
GCAGCCACTGGTAACAGGATTAGCAGAGCGAGGTATGTAGGCGGTGCTACAGAGTTCTTGAAGTGGTGGC
CTAACTACGGCTACACTAGAAGAACAGTATTTGGTATCTGCGCTCTGCTGAAGCCAGTTACCTTCGGAAA
AAGAGTTGGTAGCTCTTGATCCGGCAAACAAACCACCGCTGGTAGCGGTTTTTTTGTTTGCAAGCAGCAG
ATTACGCGCAGAAAAAAAGGATCTCAAGAAGATCCTTTGATCTTTTCTACGGGGTCTGACGCTCAGTGGA
ACGAAAACTCACGTTAAGGGATTTTGGTCATGAGATTATCAAAAAGGATCTTCACCTAGATCCTTTTAAA
TTAAAAATGAAGTTTTAAATCAATCTAAAGTATATATGAGTAAACTTGGTCTGACAGTTACCAATGCTTA
ATCAGTGAGGCACCTATCTCAGCGATCTGTCTATTTCGTTCATCCATAGTTGCCTGACTCCCCGTCGTGT
AGATAACTACGATACGGGAGGGCTTACCATCTGGCCCCAGTGCTGCAATGATACCGCGAGACCCACGCTC
ACCGGCTCCAGATTTATCAGCAATAAACCAGCCAGCCGGAAGGGCCGAGCGCAGAAGTGGTCCTGCAACT
TTATCCGCCTCCATCCAGTCTATTAATTGTTGCCGGGAAGCTAGAGTAAGTAGTTCGCCAGTTAATAGTT
TGCGCAACGTTGTTGCCATTGCTACAGGCATCGTGGTGTCACGCTCGTCGTTTGGTATGGCTTCATTCAG
CTCCGGTTCCCAACGATCAAGGCGAGTTACATGATCCCCCATGTTGTGCAAAAAAGCGGTTAGCTCCTTC
GGTCCTCCGATCGTTGTCAGAAGTAAGTTGGCCGCAGTGTTATCACTCATGGTTATGGCAGCACTGCATA
ATTCTCTTACTGTCATGCCATCCGTAAGATGCTTTTCTGTGACTGGTGAGTACTCAACCAAGTCATTCTG
AGAATAGTGTATGCGGCGACCGAGTTGCTCTTGCCCGGCGTCAATACGGGATAATACCGCGCCACATAGC
AGAACTTTAAAAGTGCTCATCATTGGAAAACGTTCTTCGGGGCGAAAACTCTCAAGGATCTTACCGCTGT
TGAGATCCAGTTCGATGTAACCCACTCGTGCACCCAACTGATCTTCAGCATCTTTTACTTTCACCAGCGT
TTCTGGGTGAGCAAAAACAGGAAGGCAAAATGCCGCAAAAAAGGGAATAAGGGCGACACGGAAATGTTGA
ATACTCATACTCTTCCTTTTTCAATATTATTGAAGCATTTATCAGGGTTATTGTCTCATGAGCGGATACA
TATTTGAATGTATTTAGAAAAATAAACAAATAGGGGTTCCGCGCACATTTCCCCGAAAAGTGCCACCTGA
CGTCGACGGATCGGGAGATCAACTTGTTTATTGCAGCTTATAATGGTTACAAATAAAGCAATAGCATCAC
AAATTTCACAAATAAAGCATTTTTTTCACTGCATTCTAGTTGTGGTTTGTCCAAACTCATCAATGTATCT
TATCATGTCTGGATCAACTGGATAACTCAAGCTAACCAAAATCATCCCAAACTTCCCACCCCATACCCTA
TTACCACTGCCAATTACCTAGTGGTTTCATTTACTCTAAACCTGTGATTCCTCTGAATTATTTTCATTTT
AAAGAAATTGTATTTGTTAAATATGTACTACAAACTTAGTAGTTTTTAAAGAAATTGTATTTGTTAAATA
TGTACTACAAACTTAGTAGT
