Features (pLannotate 1.2.2; 25 found; start..end, strand, type, name):
     70..170     +  CDS            Rev (fragment): human immunodeficiency virus 1 (HIV-1) Rev protein; rev; enhances nuclear export of unspliced and incompletely spliced viral mRNAs
    185..300     +  misc_feature   cPPT/CTS: central polypurine tract and central termination sequence of HIV-1 (lacking the first T)
    378..589     +  promoter       EF-1α core promoter: core promoter for human elongation factor EF-1α
    590..1528    +  intron         EF-1α intron A: intron upstream of the start codon of human EF-1α
   1560..4682    +  CDS            Mecom (fragment): MECOM_MOUSE - Also known as Evi1, Mds1, Prdm3 From Mus musculus (Mouse).
   4694..4718    +  CDS            3xFLAG (fragment): three tandem FLAG® epitope tags
   4734..5111    +  promoter       PGK promoter (fragment): mouse phosphoglycerate kinase 1 promoter
   5103..5204    +  promoter       PGK promoter (fragment): mouse phosphoglycerate kinase 1 promoter
   5244..5840    +  CDS            PuroR (fragment): puromycin N-acetyltransferase; pac from Streptomyces; confers resistance to puromycin
   5913..6611    +  CDS            TagBFP: TagBFP is a basic (constitutively fluorescent) blue fluorescent protein published in 2008, derived from Entacmaea quadricolor. It is reported to be a very rapidly-maturing monomer with very low acid sensitivity.
   6626..7024    +  CDS            nef (fragment): NEF_HV1BR - Experimental evidence at protein level: Swiss-Prot protein existence level 1. Extracellular Nef protein targets CD4(+) T-lymphocytes for apoptosis by interacting with CXCR4 surface receptors (PubMed:14990729). From Human immunodeficiency virus type 1 group M subtype B (isolate BRU/LAI) (HIV-1).
   7072..7329    +  LTR            5' LTR (truncated): truncated 5' long terminal repeat (LTR) from HIV-1
   7479..7501    -  protein_bind   lac operator (fragment): The lac repressor binds to the lac operator to inhibit transcription in E. coli. This inhibition can be relieved by adding lactose or isopropyl-β-D-thiogalactopyranoside (IPTG). lac repressor encoded by lacI
   7505..7535    -  promoter       lac promoter: promoter for the E. coli lac operon
   7550..7571    -  protein_bind   CAP binding site: CAP binding activates transcription in the presence of cAMP. E. coli catabolite activator protein
   7584..7676    -  CDS            lacI (fragment): lac repressor; lacI; The lac repressor binds to the lac operator to inhibit transcription in E. coli. This inhibition can be relieved by adding lactose or isopropyl-β-D-thiogalactopyranoside (IPTG).
   7859..8447    -  rep_origin     ori: high-copy-number ColE1/pMB1/pBR322/pUC origin of replication
   8618..9478    -  CDS            AmpR: β-lactamase; bla; confers resistance to ampicillin, carbenicillin, and related antibiotics
   9479..9583    -  promoter       AmpR promoter: bla
   9631..9765    +  polyA_signal   SV40 poly(A) signal: SV40 polyadenylation signal
   9932..10261   +  CDS            nef (fragment): NEF_HV1BR - Experimental evidence at protein level: Swiss-Prot protein existence level 1. Extracellular Nef protein targets CD4(+) T-lymphocytes for apoptosis by interacting with CXCR4 surface receptors (PubMed:14990729). From Human immunodeficiency virus type 1 group M subtype B (isolate BRU/LAI) (HIV-1).
  10309..10566   +  LTR            5' LTR (truncated): truncated 5' long terminal repeat (LTR) from HIV-1
  10613..10738   +  misc_feature   HIV-1 Ψ: packaging signal of human immunodeficiency virus type 1
  10722..11060   +  CDS            HIV-1 gag (fragment): gag protein from human immunodeficiency virus 1; gag
  11235..11468   +  misc_feature   RRE: The Rev response element (RRE) of HIV-1 allows for Rev-dependent mRNA export from the nucleus to the cytoplasm.
>Addgene plasmid #101867 | pKAM-E-Flag-BFP | addgene full sequence | sequence record 211116 | Addgene NGS Result
AGAATAGTTTTTGCTGTACTTTCTATAGTGAATAGAGTTAGGCAGGGATATTCACCATTATCGTTTCAGA
CCCACCTCCCAACCCCGAGGGGACCCGACAGGCCCGAAGGAATAGAAGAAGAAGGTGGAGAGAGAGACAG
AGACAGATCCATTCGATTAGTGAACGGATCTCGACGGTATCGCCTTTAAAAGAAAAGGGGGGATTGGGGG
GTACAGTGCAGGGGAAAGAATAGTAGACATAATAGCAACAGACATACAAACTAAAGAATTACAAAAACAA
ATTACAAAAATTCAAAATTTTCGGGTTTATTACAGGGACAGCAGAGATCCAGTTTATCGATGAGGCCCTT
TCGTCTTCACTCGAGGTGCCCGTCAGTGGGCAGAGCGCACATCGCCCACAGTCCCCGAGAAGTTGGGGGG
AGGGGTCGGCAATTGAACCGGTGCCTAGAGAAGGTGGCGCGGGGTAAACTGGGAAAGTGATGTCGTGTAC
TGGCTCCGCCTTTTTCCCGAGGGTGGGGGAGAACCGTATATAAGTGCAGTAGTCGCCGTGAACGTTCTTT
TTCGCAACGGGTTTGCCGCCAGAACACAGGTAAGTGCCGTGTGTGGTTCCCGCGGGCCTGGCCTCTTTAC
GGGTTATGGCCCTTGCGTGCCTTGAATTACTTCCACCTGGCTGCAGTACGTGATTCTTGATCCCGAGCTT
CGGGTTGGAAGTGGGTGGGAGAGTTCGAGGCCTTGCGCTTAAGGAGCCCCTTCGCCTCGTGCTTGAGTTG
AGGCCTGGCCTGGGCGCTGGGGCCGCCGCGTGCGAATCTGGTGGCACCTTCGCGCCTGTCTCGCTGCTTT
CGATAAGTCTCTAGCCATTTAAAATTTTTGATGACCTGCTGCGACGCTTTTTTTCTGGCAAGATAGTCTT
GTAAATGCGGGCCAAGATCTGCACACTGGTATTTCGGTTTTTGGGGCCGCGGGCGGCGACGGGGCCCGTG
CGTCCCAGCGCACATGTTCGGCGAGGCGGGGCCTGCGAGCGCGGCCACCGAGAATCGGACGGGGGTAGTC
TCAAGCTGGCCGGCCTGCTCTGGTGCCTGGCCTCGCGCCGCCGTGTATCGCCCCGCCCTGGGCGGCAAGG
CTGGCCCGGTCGGCACCAGTTGCGTGAGCGGAAAGATGGCCGCTTCCCGGCCCTGCTGCAGGGAGCTCAA
AATGGAGGACGCGGCGCTCGGGAGAGCGGGCGGGTGAGTCACCCACACAAAGGAAAAGGGCCTTTCCGTC
CTCAGCCGTCGCTTCATGTGACTCCACGGAGTACCGGGCGCCGTCCAGGCACCTCGATTAGTTCTCGAGC
TTTTGGAGTACGTCGTCTTTAGGTTGGGGGGAGGGGTTTTATGCGATGGAGTTTCCCCACACTGAGTGGG
TGGAGACTGAAGTTAGGCCAGCTTGGCACTTGATGTAATTCTCCTTGGAATTTGCCCTTTTTGAGTTTGG
ATCTTGGTTCATTCTCAAGCCTCAGACAGTGGTTCAAAGTTTTTTTCTTCCATTTCAGGTGTCGTGAGGA
TCCCAGCATGAGATCCAAAAAGAGTGAAGAGGACCCGCACGAACCCATGGCGCCTGACATCCACGAAGAA
CGGCAGCACCGCTGTGAGGACTGTGACCAGCTCTTTGAATCCAAGGCAGAGCTAGCCGATCACCAGAAGT
TCCCATGCAGCACACCTCACTCGGCCTTCTCCATGGTGGAGGAGGACTTGCAACAAAACCTGGAGAGTGA
GAGCGATCTCCGAGAGATCCATGGCAACCAGGACTGTAAGGAATGTGACCGAGTTTTCCCCGATCTGCAA
AGCTTGGAGAAGCACATGCTGTCACATACTGAGGAGAGGGAATACAAGTGTGATCAGTGTCCCAAGGCAT
TTAACTGGAAGTCCAATTTAATTCGCCACCAGATGTCACATGACAGTGGAAAGCACTATGAGTGTGAAAA
CTGTGCCAAGGTTTTCACGGACCCTAGCAACCTTCAGCGACACATTCGATCTCAGCATGTTGGTGCCCGG
GCTCATGCTTGCCCCGAGTGTGGTAAAACATTTGCCACTTCGTCAGGCCTCAAACAGCACAAGCACATCC
ACAGCAGTGTGAAGCCCTTTATCTGTGAGGTCTGCCATAAATCCTATACTCAGTTTTCAAACCTTTGTCG
TCATAAGCGCATGCATGCTGATTGCAGAACCCAAATCAAGTGCAAAGACTGTGGACAAATGTTCAGCACT
ACGTCTTCCTTAAATAAACACAGGAGGTTTTGTGAGGGCAAGAACCATTTTGCGGCAGGTGGATTTTTTG
GCCAAGGCATTTCACTTCCTGGAACCCCAGCTATGGATAAAACGTCCATGGTTAATATGAGTCATGCCAA
CCCGGGCCTGGCTGACTATTTTGGCACCAATAGGCATCCTGCTGGTCTTACCTTTCCAACAGCTCCTGGA
TTTTCCTTTAGCTTTCCTGGTCTGTTTCCTTCGGGCTTATACCACAGGCCTCCTTTGATACCCGCTAGTC
CTCCTGTTAAAGGATTATCAAGTACCGAACAGTCAAACAAATGTCAAAGTCCCCTCTTGACACATCCTCA
GATACTGCCAGCTACACAGGATATTTTGAAGGCACTATCTAAACACCCACCTGTAGGGGACAATAAGCCA
GTGGAACTGCTGCCCGAGAGGTCCTCTGAAGAGAGGCCCCTTGAGAAAATCAGTGACCAGTCAGAGAGTA
GTGACCTTGATGATGTCAGTACACCAAGTGGCAGTGACCTGGAAACAACCTCGGGCTCTGATCTGGAAAG
TGACCTTGAAAGTGATAAAGAGAAATGTAAAGAAAATGGTAAAATGTTCAAAGACAAAGTAAGCCCTCTG
CAGAATCTGGCTTCGATAACTAATAAGAAAGAACACAACAATCATTCCGTTTTCTCAGCATCTGTAGAGG
AGCAAAGTGCCGTGTCAGGAGCTGTGAATGATTCTATAAAGGCTATTGCGTCTATTGCTGAAAAATACTT
TGGTTCTACAGGACTGGTGGGGCTGCAAGACAAAAAAGTTGGAGCGTTACCTTACCCTTCCATGTTTCCC
CTCCCGTTTTTTCCAGCATTCTCTCAATCAATGTACCCATTTCCTGATAGAGACTTGAGGTCGTTACCTT
TGAAAATGGAGCCCCAATCACCAAGTGAAGTTAAGAAACTGCAGAAGGGAAGCTCTGAGTCCCCTTTTGA
CCTCACCACTAAGAGAAAGGATGAGAAGCCCTTGACTTCAGGCCCCTCGAAGCCTTCAGGAACACCAGCC
ACAAGCCAAGACCAGCCCCTGGATCTAAGTATGGGCAGTAGGGGTAGAGCCAGTGGGACAAAGTTGACTG
AGCCTCGAAAAAACCATGTGTTTGGGGAAAAGAAAGGAAGCAACATGGATACTAGGCCATCTTCAGATGG
CTCCTTGCAGCATGCCAGACCCACTCCCTTCTTCATGGACCCCATTTATAGAGTAGAGAAAAGAAAGTTA
ACTGACCCGCTTGAAGCTTTGAAAGAAAAATACTTGAGACCTTCTCCAGGATTCTTGTTTCACCCGCAAA
TGTCAGCAATTGAGAACATGGCAGAAAAGCTGGAAAGCTTCAGCGCCCTCAAACCTGAGGCCAGCGAGCT
CCTGCAGTCCGTGCCCTCCATGTTCAGCTTCCGAGCTCCTCCCAACACCCTGCCAGAGAACCTGCTGCGG
AAGGGGAAAGAGCGCTACACCTGCAGGTACTGTGGCAAGATATTTCCAAGGTCTGCGAACCTAACACGGC
ACTTGAGAACCCACACAGGAGAGCAACCTTACAGATGCAAATACTGTGATAGATCATTCAGCATTTCTTC
CAACCTGCAGCGACATGTGCGCAACATCCACAACAAGGAGAAGCCATTTAAGTGTCATTTATGTGACAGA
TGTTTTGGTCAACAAACCAATCTTGACAGACACCTGAAGAAACATGAGAACGGCAACATGTCTGGGACGG
CAACGTCCTCGCCTCACTCAGAGCTAGAAAGCGCAGGCGCAATCCTGGATGACAAAGAAGATGCGTACTT
TACAGAGATCCGCAATTTCATCGGGAACAGCAACCATGGTAGCCAGTCTCCTCGGAACATGGAAGAGAGG
ATGAATGGCAGTCACTTCAAGGATAAAAAGGCTTTGGCAACCAGCCAAAATTCAGATTTATTGGATGATG
AAGAAGTAGAAGATGAGGTGTTGTTGGATGAGGAGGATGAAGACAATGATATTCCTGGAAAGCCCAGAAA
GGAGCTAGGGGTGACTCGTTTAGACGAGGAGATCCCGGAGGATGACTACGAAGAAGCTGGTGCCCTGGAG
ATGAGCTGTAAGGCGTCCCCGGTGAGGTATAAAGAGGAAGACTATAAATCTGGCCTTTCTGCTCTAGATC
ACATAAGGCACTTCACAGATAGCCTCAAAATGAGGGAAATGGAAGAGAATCAATACACTGACGCTGAGCT
GTCCTCCATTAGTTCTTCTCATGTGCCAGAGGAGCTTAAACAGACGTTACACAGAAAGTCCAAATCACAG
GCATATGCTATGATGTTGTCACTGTCTGACAAGGATTCCCTCCATCCCACCTCCCACAGTTCCTCCAACG
TGTGGCACAGCATGGCAAGGGCTGCAGCAGAATCCAGTGCCATCCAGTCCATAAGCCATGTAGGCAGCGG
CGTAGATTACAAGGATGACGACGATAAGTAGGCGAATTCTACCGGGTAGGGGAGGCGCTTTTCCCAAGGC
AGTCTGGAGCATGCGCTTTAGCAGCCCCGCTGGGCACTTGGCGCTACACAAGTGGCCTCTGGCCTCGCAC
ACATTCCACATCCACCGGTAGGCGCCAACCGGCTCCGTTCTTTGGTGGCCCCTTCGCGCCACCTTCTACT
CCTCCCCTAGTCAGGAAGTTCCCCCCCGCCCCGCAGCTCGCGTCGTGCAGGACGTGACAAATGGAAGTAG
CACGTCTCACTAGTCTCGTGCAGATGGACAGCACCGCTGAGCAATGGAAGCGGGTAGGCCTTTGGGGCAG
CGGCCAATAGCAGCTTTGCTCCTTCGCTTTCTGGGCTCAGAGGCTGGGAAGGGGTGGGTCCGGGGGCGGG
CGCCCGAAGGTCCTCCGGAGGCCCGGCATTCTGCACGCTTCAAAAGCGCACGTCTGCCGCGCTGTTCTCC
TCTTCCTCATCTCCGGGCCTTTCGACCTGCATCCATCTAGATCTCGAGCAGCTGAAGCTTACCATGACCG
AGTACAAGCCCACGGTGCGCCTCGCCACCCGCGACGACGTCCCCAGGGCCGTACGCACCCTCGCCGCCGC
GTTCGCCGACTACCCCGCCACGCGCCACACCGTCGATCCGGACCGCCACATCGAGCGGGTCACCGAGCTG
CAAGAACTCTTCCTCACGCGCGTCGGGCTCGACATCGGCAAGGTGTGGGTCGCGGACGACGGCGCCGCGG
TGGCGGTCTGGACCACGCCGGAGAGCGTCGAAGCGGGGGCGGTGTTCGCCGAGATCGGCCCGCGCATGGC
CGAGTTGAGCGGTTCCCGGCTGGCCGCGCAGCAACAGATGGAAGGCCTCCTGGCGCCGCACCGGCCCAAG
GAGCCCGCGTGGTTCCTGGCCACCGTCGGCGTCTCGCCCGACCACCAGGGCAAGGGTCTGGGCAGCGCCG
TCGTGCTCCCCGGAGTGGAGGCGGCCGAGCGCGCCGGGGTGCCCGCCTTCCTGGAGACCTCCGCGCCCCG
CAACCTCCCCTTCTACGAGCGGCTCGGCTTCACCGTCACCGCCGACGTCGAGGTGCCCGAAGGACCGCGC
ACCTGGTGCATGACCCGCAAGCCCGGTGCCGGCGGCGGGTCCGGAGGAGAGGGCAGAGGAAGTCTCCTAA
CATGCGGTGACGTGGAGGAGAATCCTGGCCCAATGAGCGAGCTGATTAAGGAGAACATGCACATGAAGCT
GTACATGGAGGGCACCGTGGACAACCATCACTTCAAGTGCACATCCGAGGGCGAAGGCAAGCCCTACGAG
GGCACCCAGACCATGAGAATCAAGGTGGTCGAGGGCGGCCCTCTCCCCTTCGCCTTCGACATCCTGGCTA
CTAGCTTCCTCTACGGCAGCAAGACCTTCATCAACCACACCCAGGGCATCCCCGACTTCTTCAAGCAGTC
CTTCCCTGAGGGCTTCACATGGGAGAGAGTCACCACATACGAGGACGGGGGCGTGCTGACCGCTACCCAG
GACACCAGCCTCCAGGACGGCTGCCTCATCTACAACGTCAAGATCAGAGGGGTGAACTTCACATCCAACG
GCCCTGTGATGCAGAAGAAAACACTCGGCTGGGAGGCCTTCACCGAGACGCTGTACCCCGCTGACGGCGG
CCTGGAAGGCAGAAACGACATGGCCCTGAAGCTCGTGGGCGGGAGCCATCTGATCGCAAACATCAAGACC
ACATATAGATCCAAGAAACCCGCTAAGAACCTCAAGATGCCTGGCGTCTACTATGTGGACTACAGACTGG
AAAGAATCAAGGAGGCCAACAACGAGACCTACGTCGAGCAGCACGAGGTGGCAGTGGCCAGATACTGCGA
CCTCCCTAGCAAACTGGGGCACAAGCTTAATTGAGCGGCCGCTAGGTACCTTTAAGACCAATGACTTACA
AGGCAGCTGTAGATCTTAGCCACTTTTTAAAAGAAAAGAGGGGACTGGAAGGGCTAATTCACTCCCAACG
AAGACAAGATATCCTTGATCTGTGGATCTACCACACACAAGGCTACTTCCCTGATTAGCAGAACTACACA
CCAGGGCCAGGGGTCAGATATCCACTGACCTTTGGATGGTGCTACAAGCTAGTACCAGTTGAGCCAGATA
AGGTAGAAGAGGCCAATAAAGGAGAGAACACCAGCTTGTTACACCCTGTGAGCCTGCATGGGATGGATGA
CCCGGAGAGAGAAGTGTTAGAGTGGAGGTTTGACAGCCGCCTAGCATTTCATCACGTGGCCCGAGAGCTG
CATCCGGAGTACTTCAAGAACTGCTGATATCGAGCTTGCTACAAGGGACTTTCCGCTGGGGACTTTCCAG
GGAGGCGTGGCCTGGGCGGGACTGGGGAGTGGCGAGCCCTCAGATCCTGCATATAAGCAGCTGCTTTTTG
CCTGTACTGGGTCTCTCTGGTTAGACCAGATCTGAGCCTGGGAGCTCTCTGGCTAACTAGGGAACCCACT
GCTTAAGCCTCAATAAAGCTTGCCTTGAGTGCTTCAAGTAGTGTGTGCCCGTCTGTTGTGTGACTCTGGT
AACTAGAGATCCCTCAGACCCTTTTAGTCAGTGTGGAAAATCTCTAGCAGTAGTAGTTCATGTCATCTTA
TTATTCAGTATTTATAACTTGCAAAGAAATGAATATCAGAGAGTGAGAGGCCTTGACATTGCTAGCGTTT
ACCGTCGACCTCTAGCTAGAGCTTGGCGTAATCATGGTCATAGCTGTTTCCTGTGTGAAATTGTTATCCG
CTCACAATTCCACACAACATACGAGCCGGAAGCATAAAGTGTAAAGCCTGGGGTGCCTAATGAGTGAGCT
AACTCACATTAATTGCGTTGCGCTCACTGCCCGCTTTCCAGTCGGGAAACCTGTCGTGCCAGCTGCATTA
ATGAATCGGCCAACGCGCGGGGAGAGGCGGTTTGCGTATTGGGCGCTCTTCCGCTTCCTCGCTCACTGAC
TCGCTGCGCTCGGTCGTTCGGCTGCGGCGAGCGGTATCAGCTCACTCAAAGGCGGTAATACGGTTATCCA
CAGAATCAGGGGATAACGCAGGAAAGAACATGTGAGCAAAAGGCCAGCAAAAGGCCAGGAACCGTAAAAA
GGCCGCGTTGCTGGCGTTTTTCCATAGGCTCCGCCCCCCTGACGAGCATCACAAAAATCGACGCTCAAGT
CAGAGGTGGCGAAACCCGACAGGACTATAAAGATACCAGGCGTTTCCCCCTGGAAGCTCCCTCGTGCGCT
CTCCTGTTCCGACCCTGCCGCTTACCGGATACCTGTCCGCCTTTCTCCCTTCGGGAAGCGTGGCGCTTTC
TCATAGCTCACGCTGTAGGTATCTCAGTTCGGTGTAGGTCGTTCGCTCCAAGCTGGGCTGTGTGCACGAA
CCCCCCGTTCAGCCCGACCGCTGCGCCTTATCCGGTAACTATCGTCTTGAGTCCAACCCGGTAAGACACG
ACTTATCGCCACTGGCAGCAGCCACTGGTAACAGGATTAGCAGAGCGAGGTATGTAGGCGGTGCTACAGA
GTTCTTGAAGTGGTGGCCTAACTACGGCTACACTAGAAGAACAGTATTTGGTATCTGCGCTCTGCTGAAG
CCAGTTACCTTCGGAAAAAGAGTTGGTAGCTCTTGATCCGGCAAACAAACCACCGCTGGTAGCGGTGGTT
TTTTTGTTTGCAAGCAGCAGATTACGCGCAGAAAAAAAGGATCTCAAGAAGATCCTTTGATCTTTTCTAC
GGGGTCTGACGCTCAGTGGAACGAAAACTCACGTTAAGGGATTTTGGTCATGAGATTATCAAAAAGGATC
TTCACCTAGATCCTTTTAAATTAAAAATGAAGTTTTAAATCAATCTAAAGTATATATGAGTAAACTTGGT
CTGACAGTTACCAATGCTTAATCAGTGAGGCACCTATCTCAGCGATCTGTCTATTTCGTTCATCCATAGT
TGCCTGACTCCCCGTCGTGTAGATAACTACGATACGGGAGGGCTTACCATCTGGCCCCAGTGCTGCAATG
ATACCGCGAGACCCACGCTCACCGGCTCCAGATTTATCAGCAATAAACCAGCCAGCCGGAAGGGCCGAGC
GCAGAAGTGGTCCTGCAACTTTATCCGCCTCCATCCAGTCTATTAATTGTTGCCGGGAAGCTAGAGTAAG
TAGTTCGCCAGTTAATAGTTTGCGCAACGTTGTTGCCATTGCTACAGGCATCGTGGTGTCACGCTCGTCG
TTTGGTATGGCTTCATTCAGCTCCGGTTCCCAACGATCAAGGCGAGTTACATGATCCCCCATGTTGTGCA
AAAAAGCGGTTAGCTCCTTCGGTCCTCCGATCGTTGTCAGAAGTAAGTTGGCCGCAGTGTTATCACTCAT
GGTTATGGCAGCACTGCATAATTCTCTTACTGTCATGCCATCCGTAAGATGCTTTTCTGTGACTGGTGAG
TACTCAACCAAGTCATTCTGAGAATAGTGTATGCGGCGACCGAGTTGCTCTTGCCCGGCGTCAATACGGG
ATAATACCGCGCCACATAGCAGAACTTTAAAAGTGCTCATCATTGGAAAACGTTCTTCGGGGCGAAAACT
CTCAAGGATCTTACCGCTGTTGAGATCCAGTTCGATGTAACCCACTCGTGCACCCAACTGATCTTCAGCA
TCTTTTACTTTCACCAGCGTTTCTGGGTGAGCAAAAACAGGAAGGCAAAATGCCGCAAAAAAGGGAATAA
GGGCGACACGGAAATGTTGAATACTCATACTCTTCCTTTTTCAATATTATTGAAGCATTTATCAGGGTTA
TTGTCTCATGAGCGGATACATATTTGAATGTATTTAGAAAAATAAACAAATAGGGGTTCCGCGCACATTT
CCCCGAAAAGTGCCACCTGACGTCGACGGATCGGGAGATCAACTTGTTTATTGCAGCTTATAATGGTTAC
AAATAAAGCAATAGCATCACAAATTTCACAAATAAAGCATTTTTTTCACTGCATTCTAGTTGTGGTTTGT
CCAAACTCATCAATGTATCTTATCATGTCTGGATCAACTGGATAACTCAAGCTAACCAAAATCATCCCAA
ACTTCCCACCCCATACCCTATTACCACTGCCAATTACCTGTGGTTTCATTTACTCTAAACCTGTGATTCC
TCTGAATTATTTTCATTTTAAAGAAATTGTATTTGTTAAATATGTACTACAAACTTAGTAGTTGGAAGGG
CTAATTCACTCCCAAAGAAGACAAGATATCCTTGATCTGTGGATCTACCACACACAAGGCTACTTCCCTG
ATTAGCAGAACTACACACCAGGGCCAGGGGTCAGATATCCACTGACCTTTGGATGGTGCTACAAGCTAGT
ACCAGTTGAGCCAGATAAGGTAGAAGAGGCCAATAAAGGAGAGAACACCAGCTTGTTACACCCTGTGAGC
CTGCATGGGATGGATGACCCGGAGAGAGAAGTGTTAGAGTGGAGGTTTGACAGCCGCCTAGCATTTCATC
ACGTGGCCCGAGAGCTGCATCCGGAGTACTTCAAGAACTGCTGATATCGAGCTTGCTACAAGGGACTTTC
CGCTGGGGACTTTCCAGGGAGGCGTGGCCTGGGCGGGACTGGGGAGTGGCGAGCCCTCAGATCCTGCATA
TAAGCAGCTGCTTTTTGCCTGTACTGGGTCTCTCTGGTTAGACCAGATCTGAGCCTGGGAGCTCTCTGGC
TAACTAGGGAACCCACTGCTTAAGCCTCAATAAAGCTTGCCTTGAGTGCTTCAAGTAGTGTGTGCCCGTC
TGTTGTGTGACTCTGGTAACTAGAGATCCCTCAGACCCTTTTAGTCAGTGTGGAAAATCTCTAGCAGTGG
CGCCCGAACAGGGACTTGAAAGCGAAAGGGAAACCAGAGGAGCTCTCTCGACGCAGGACTCGGCTTGCTG
AAGCGCGCACGGCAAGAGGCGAGGGGCGGCGACTGGTGAGTACGCCAAAAATTTTGACTAGCGGAGGCTA
GAAGGAGAGAGATGGGTGCGAGAGCGTCAGTATTAAGCGGGGGAGAATTAGATCGCGATGGGAAAAAATT
CGGTTAAGGCCAGGGGGAAAGAAAAAATATAAATTAAAACATATAGTATGGGCAAGCAGGGAGCTAGAAC
GATTCGCAGTTAATCCTGGCCTGTTAGAAACATCAGAAGGCTGTAGACAAATACTGGGACAGCTACAACC
ATCCCTTCAGACAGGATCAGAAGAACTTAGATCATTATATAATACAGTAGCAACCCTCTATTGTGTGCAT
CAAAGGATAGAGATAAAAGACACCAAGGAAGCTTTAGACAAGATAGAGGAAGAGCAAAACAAAAGTAAGA
CCACCGCACAGCAAGCGGCCGGCCGCTGATCTTCAGACCTGGAGGAGGAGATATGAGGGACAATTGGAGA
AGTGAATTATATAAATATAAAGTAGTAAAAATTGAACCATTAGGAGTAGCACCCACCAAGGCAAAGAGAA
GAGTGGTGCAGAGAGAAAAAAGAGCAGTGGGAATAGGAGCTTTGTTCCTTGGGTTCTTGGGAGCAGCAGG
AAGCACTATGGGCGCAGCGTCAATGACGCTGACGGTACAGGCCAGACAATTATTGTCTGGTATAGTGCAG
CAGCAGAACAATTTGCTGAGGGCTATTGAGGCGCAACAGCATCTGTTGCAACTCACAGTCTGGGGCATCA
AGCAGCTCCAGGCAAGAATCCTGGCTGTGGAAAGATACCTAAAGGATCAACAGCTCCTGGGGATTTGGGG
TTGCTCTGGAAAACTCATTTGCACCACTGCTGTGCCTTGGAATGCTAGTTGGAGTAATAAATCTCTGGAA
CAGATTTGGAATCACACGACCTGGATGGAGTGGGACAGAGAAATTAACAATTACACAAGCTTAATACACT
CCTTAATTGAAGAATCGCAAAACCAGCAAGAAAAGAATGAACAAGAATTATTGGAATTAGATAAATGGGC
AAGTTTGTGGAATTGGTTTAACATAACAAATTGGCTGTGGTATATAAAATTATTCATAATGATAGTAGGA
GGCTTGGTAGGTTTA
